Addgene plasmid #183832: pLenti-EML4-ALK variant 3a I1171N
Purpose: Express EML4-ALK fusion variant 3a (E6a;A20) harboring ALK I1171N mutation in mammalian cells
Depositing lab: Aaron Hata. Depositing organization: Massachusetts General Hospital. Publication: Analysis of lorlatinib analogs reveals a roadmap for targeting diverse compound resistance mutations in ALK-positive lung cancer. Shiba-Ishii A, Johnson TW, Dagogo-Jack I, Mino-Kenudson M, Johnson TR, Wei P, Weinrich SL, McTigue MA, Walcott MA, Nguyen-Phuong L, Dionne K, Acker A, Kiedrowski LA, Do A, Peterson JL, Barth JL, Yeap BY, Gainor JF, Lin JJ, Yoda S, Hata AN. Nat Cancer. 2022 Jun 20. pii: 10.1038/s43018-022-00399-6. doi: 10.1038/s43018-022-00399-6. PubMed 35726063.
Backbone
  Vector backbone: pLenti
  Backbone size w/o insert (bp): 7877
  Total vector size (bp): 10235
  Vector type: Mammalian Expression, Lentiviral
  Selectable markers: Puromycin
Growth in bacteria
  Bacterial resistance: Ampicillin, 100 μg/mL
  Growth temperature: 37°C
  Growth strain: NEB Stable
  Copy number: Unknown
Gene/Insert 1
  Gene/Insert name: ALK Receptor Tyrosine Kinase (alt name: ALK)
  Species: H. sapiens (human)
  Insert size (bp): 1691
  Mutation: I1171N
  GenBank ID: NM_004304
  Entrez Gene: ALK (a.k.a. ALK1, CD246, NBLST3)
  Promoter: CMV
  Tag / fusion protein: The fusion protein of EML4 exon 1-6a and ALK exon 20-29
  Cloning method: TOPO Cloning
  Sequencing primers: 5′ T7
Gene/Insert 2
  Gene/Insert name: EMAP Like 4 (alt name: EML4)
  Species: H. sapiens (human)
  Insert size (bp): 667
  GenBank ID: NM_019063.5
  Entrez Gene: EML4 (a.k.a. C2orf2, ELP120, EMAP-4, EMAPL4, ROPP120)
  Promoter: CMV
  Tag / fusion protein: The fusion protein of EML4 exon 1-6a and ALK exon 20-29
  Cloning method: TOPO Cloning
  Sequencing primers: 5′ T7
Terms and licenses: Academic/Nonprofit Terms; Industry Terms: Not Available to Industry
How to cite: pLenti-EML4-ALK variant 3a I1171N was a gift from Aaron Hata (Addgene plasmid # 183832 ; http://n2t.net/addgene:183832 ; RRID:Addgene_183832)
