[The description below was written by a language model from this plasmid's Addgene catalogue record and pLannotate feature annotations shown in this document.]
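Description:
pLenti-EML4-ALK variant 3a I1171N is a 10.2 kb HIV-1-based lentiviral expression plasmid built on a pLenti backbone for delivering a mutant oncogenic kinase fusion into mammalian cells. It is propagated in E. coli through a high-copy ColE1/pUC-type origin with ampicillin resistance (β-lactamase). The viral portion carries a 5' LTR annotated as truncated, the Ψ packaging signal with adjoining gag sequence, the Rev response element, the cPPT/CTS, and a self-inactivating ΔU3 3' LTR. Together these allow the transcript to be packaged and integrated when packaging functions are supplied in trans, while limiting LTR-driven transcription after integration.

The payload is driven by the CMV enhancer/promoter and consists of a human EML4 fragment (exons 1–6a, about 0.67 kb) joined directly to a human ALK fragment (exons 20–29, about 1.69 kb, containing the kinase domain). This reproduces the EML4-ALK variant 3a (E6a;A20) fusion found in ALK-positive lung cancer. The ALK portion carries the I1171N substitution. The fusion is flanked by attB1 and attB2 sites, remnants of Gateway recombination, and a T7 promoter upstream serves as a sequencing primer site. A partial FLAG sequence is annotated downstream of attB2, but the record does not list an epitope tag or indicate whether it is in frame with the fusion. An EMCV IRES then links puromycin N-acetyltransferase to the same transcript, so puromycin selection enriches for cells expressing the cassette, and a WPRE enhances expression. The associated publication concerns lorlatinib analogs and ALK resistance mutations, so the construct is suited to generating stable cell models for testing ALK inhibitor sensitivity.
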