Features (pLannotate 1.2.2; 30 found; start..end, strand, type, name):
    224..242     +  promoter       T7 promoter: promoter for bacteriophage T7 RNA polymerase
    272..296     +  protein_bind   attB1: mutant version of attB; recombination site for the Gateway® BP reaction BP Clonase™
    317..982     +  CDS            EML4 (fragment): EMAL4_HUMAN - Also known as C2orf2, EMAPL4. Experimental evidence at protein level: Swiss-Prot protein existence level 1. Essential for the formation and stability of microtubules (MTs) (PubMed:16890222, PubMed:31409757). Required for the organization of the mitotic spindle and for the proper attachment of kinetochores to MTs (PubMed:25789526). Promotes the recruitment of NUDC to the mitotic spindle for mitotic progression (PubMed:25789526). From Homo sapiens (Human).
    983..2671    +  CDS            ALK (fragment): ALK_HUMAN - Experimental evidence at protein level: Swiss-Prot protein existence level 1. Neuronal receptor tyrosine kinase that is essentially and transiently expressed in specific regions of the central and peripheral nervous systems and plays an important role in the genesis and differentiation of the nervous system. Transduces signals from ligands at the cell surface, through specific activation of the mitogen- activated protein kinase (MAPK) pathway. Phosphorylates almost exclusively at the first tyrosine of the Y-x-x-x-Y-Y motif. Following activation by ligand, ALK induces tyrosine phosp
   2691..2715    -  protein_bind   attB2: mutant version of attB; recombination site for the Gateway® BP reaction BP Clonase™
   2750..2770    +  CDS            FLAG (fragment): FLAG® epitope tag, followed by an enterokinase cleavage site
   2923..3385    +  misc_feature   IRES: internal ribosome entry site (IRES) of the encephalomyocarditis virus (EMCV)
   3399..3998    +  CDS            PuroR: puromycin N-acetyltransferase; pac from Streptomyces alboniger; confers resistance to puromycin
   4015..4603    +  misc_feature   WPRE: woodchuck hepatitis virus posttranscriptional regulatory element
   4611..4676    +  CDS            nef (fragment): NEF_HV1Z2 - Experimental evidence at protein level: Swiss-Prot protein existence level 1. Extracellular Nef protein targets CD4(+) T-lymphocytes for apoptosis by interacting with CXCR4 surface receptors. From Human immunodeficiency virus type 1 group M subtype D (isolate Z2/CDC-Z34) (HIV-1).
   4678..4911    +  LTR            3' LTR (ΔU3): self-inactivating 3' long terminal repeat (LTR) from HIV-1
   5116..5220    +  promoter       AmpR promoter: bla
   5221..6081    +  CDS            AmpR: β-lactamase; bla; confers resistance to ampicillin, carbenicillin, and related antibiotics
   6252..6840    +  rep_origin     ori: high-copy-number ColE1/pMB1/pBR322/pUC origin of replication
   7023..7077    +  CDS            lacI (fragment): lac repressor; lacI; The lac repressor binds to the lac operator to inhibit transcription in E. coli. This inhibition can be relieved by adding lactose or isopropyl-β-D-thiogalactopyranoside (IPTG).
   7083..7176    +  rep_origin     SV40 ori (fragment): SV40 origin of replication
   7201..7238    +  CDS            lacI (fragment): lac repressor; lacI; The lac repressor binds to the lac operator to inhibit transcription in E. coli. This inhibition can be relieved by adding lactose or isopropyl-β-D-thiogalactopyranoside (IPTG).
   7251..7272    +  protein_bind   CAP binding site: CAP binding activates transcription in the presence of cAMP. E. coli catabolite activator protein
   7287..7317    +  promoter       lac promoter: promoter for the E. coli lac operon
   7325..7341    +  protein_bind   lac operator: The lac repressor binds to the lac operator to inhibit transcription in E. coli. This inhibition can be relieved by adding lactose or isopropyl-β-D-thiogalactopyranoside (IPTG). lac repressor encoded by lacI
   7375..7458    +  polyA_signal   SV40 poly(A) signal (fragment): SV40 polyadenylation signal
   7625..7954    +  CDS            nef (fragment): NEF_HV1BR - Experimental evidence at protein level: Swiss-Prot protein existence level 1. Extracellular Nef protein targets CD4(+) T-lymphocytes for apoptosis by interacting with CXCR4 surface receptors (PubMed:14990729). From Human immunodeficiency virus type 1 group M subtype B (isolate BRU/LAI) (HIV-1).
   8002..8259    +  LTR            5' LTR (truncated): truncated 5' long terminal repeat (LTR) from HIV-1
   8306..8431    +  misc_feature   HIV-1 Ψ: packaging signal of human immunodeficiency virus type 1
   8415..8753    +  CDS            HIV-1 gag (fragment): gag protein from human immunodeficiency virus 1; gag
   8928..9161    +  misc_feature   RRE: The Rev response element (RRE) of HIV-1 allows for Rev-dependent mRNA export from the nucleus to the cytoplasm.
   9538..9638    +  CDS            Rev (fragment): human immunodeficiency virus 1 (HIV-1) Rev protein; rev; enhances nuclear export of unspliced and incompletely spliced viral mRNAs
   9687..9804    +  misc_feature   cPPT/CTS: central polypurine tract and central termination sequence of HIV-1
   9856..10159   +  enhancer       CMV enhancer: human cytomegalovirus immediate early enhancer
  10160..128     +  promoter       CMV promoter (across the origin): human cytomegalovirus (CMV) immediate early promoter
>Addgene plasmid #183832 | pLenti-EML4-ALK variant 3a I1171N | addgene full sequence | sequence record 360487 | Addgene NGS Result
TTGACGTCAATGGGAGTTTGTTTTGGCACCAAAATCAACGGGACTTTCCAAAATGTCGTAACAACTCCGC
CCCATTGACGCAAATGGGCGGTAGGCGTGTACGGTGGGAGGTCTATATAAGCAGAGCTCGTTTAGTGAAC
CGTCAGATCGCCTGGAGACGCCATCCACGCTGTTTTGACCTCCATAGAAGACACCGGCGGCCGCAGATCT
CTCGAGGTTGATCTAATACGACTCACTATAGGGAGACCCAAGCTGGCTAGTTAAGCTATCAACAAGTTTG
TACAAAAAAGCAGGCTCCGCGGCCGCCCCCTTCACCATGGACGGTTTCGCCGGCAGTCTCGATGATAGTA
TTTCTGCTGCAAGTACTTCTGATGTTCAAGATCGCCTGTCAGCTCTTGAGTCACGAGTTCAGCAACAAGA
AGATGAAATCACTGTGCTAAAGGCGGCTTTGGCTGATGTTTTGAGGCGTCTTGCAATCTCTGAAGATCAT
GTGGCCTCAGTGAAAAAATCAGTCTCAAGTAAAGGCCAACCAAGCCCTCGAGCAGTTATTCCCATGTCCT
GTATAACCAATGGAAGTGGTGCAAACAGAAAACCAAGTCATACCAGTGCTGTCTCAATTGCAGGAAAAGA
AACTCTTTCATCTGCTGCTAAAAGTGGTACAGAAAAAAAGAAAGAAAAACCACAAGGACAGAGAGAAAAA
AAAGAGGAATCTCATTCTAATGATCAAAGTCCACAAATTCGAGCATCACCTTCTCCCCAGCCCTCTTCAC
AACCTCTCCAAATACACAGACAAACTCCAGAAAGCAAGAATGCTACTCCCACCAAAAGCATAAAACGACC
ATCACCAGCTGAAAAGTCACATAATTCTTGGGAAAATTCAGATGATAGCCGTAATAAATTGTCGAAAATA
CCTTCAACACCCAAATTAATACCAAAAGTTACCAAAACTGCAGACAAGCATAAAGATGTCATCATCAACC
AAGTGTACCGCCGGAAGCACCAGGAGCTGCAAGCCATGCAGATGGAGCTGCAGAGCCCTGAGTACAAGCT
GAGCAAGCTCCGCACCTCGACCATCATGACCGACTACAACCCCAACTACTGCTTTGCTGGCAAGACCTCC
TCCATCAGTGACCTGAAGGAGGTGCCGCGGAAAAACATCACCCTCATTCGGGGTCTGGGCCATGGCGCCT
TTGGGGAGGTGTATGAAGGCCAGGTGTCCGGAATGCCCAACGACCCAAGCCCCCTGCAAGTGGCTGTGAA
GACGCTGCCTGAAGTGTGCTCTGAACAGGACGAACTGGATTTCCTCATGGAAGCCCTGATCAACAGCAAA
TTCAACCACCAGAACATTGTTCGCTGCATTGGGGTGAGCCTGCAATCCCTGCCCCGGTTCATCCTGCTGG
AGCTCATGGCGGGGGGAGACCTCAAGTCCTTCCTCCGAGAGACCCGCCCTCGCCCGAGCCAGCCCTCCTC
CCTGGCCATGCTGGACCTTCTGCACGTGGCTCGGGACATTGCCTGTGGCTGTCAGTATTTGGAGGAAAAC
CACTTCATCCACCGAGACATTGCTGCCAGAAACTGCCTCTTGACCTGTCCAGGCCCTGGAAGAGTGGCCA
AGATTGGAGACTTCGGGATGGCCCGAGACATCTACAGGGCGAGCTACTATAGAAAGGGAGGCTGTGCCAT
GCTGCCAGTTAAGTGGATGCCCCCAGAGGCCTTCATGGAAGGAATATTCACTTCTAAAACAGACACATGG
TCCTTTGGAGTGCTGCTATGGGAAATCTTTTCTCTTGGATATATGCCATACCCCAGCAAAAGCAACCAGG
AAGTTCTGGAGTTTGTCACCAGTGGAGGCCGGATGGACCCACCCAAGAACTGCCCTGGGCCTGTATACCG
GATAATGACTCAGTGCTGGCAACATCAGCCTGAAGACAGGCCCAACTTTGCCATCATTTTGGAGAGGATT
GAATACTGCACCCAGGACCCGGATGTAATCAACACCGCTTTGCCGATAGAATATGGTCCACTTGTGGAAG
AGGAAGAGAAAGTGCCTGTGAGGCCCAAGGACCCTGAGGGGGTTCCTCCTCTCCTGGTCTCTCAACAGGC
AAAACGGGAGGAGGAGCGCAGCCCAGCTGCCCCACCACCTCTGCCTACCACCTCCTCTGGCAAGGCTGCA
AAGAAACCCACAGCTGCAGAGGTCTCTGTTCGAGTCCCTAGAGGGCCGGCCGTGGAAGGGGGACACGTGA
ATATGGCATTCTCTCAGTCCAACCCTCCTTCGGAGTTGCACAAGGTCCACGGATCCAGAAACAAGCCCAC
CAGCTTGTGGAACCCAACGTACGGCTCCTGGTTTACAGAGAAACCCACCAAAAAGAATAATCCTATAGCA
AAGAAGGAGCCACACGACAGGGGTAACCTGGGGCTGGAGGGAAGCTGTACTGTCCCACCTAACGTTGCAA
CTGGGAGACTTCCGGGGGCCTCACTGCTCCTAGAGCCCTCTTCGCTGACTGCCAATATGAAGGAGGTACC
TCTGTTCAGGCTACGTCACTTCCCTTGTGGGAATGTCAATTACGGCTACCAGCAACAGGGCTTGCCCTTA
GAAGCCGCTACTGCCCCTGGAGCTGGTCATTACGAGGATACCATTCTGAAAAGCAAGAATAGCATGAACC
AGCCTGGGCCCTGAAAGGGTGGGCGCGCCGACCCAGCTTTCTTGTACAAAGTGGTTTAGCTAGAGGGCCC
GCGGTTCGAACTCGAGGACTACAAGGACGACGATGACAAGTCGGCCGCTGGAGGATACCCCTACGACGTG
CCCGACTACGCCTAGAATTCCGCCCCCCCCCCTAACGTTACTGGCCGAAGCCGCTTGGAATAAGGCCGGT
GTGCGTTTGTCTATATGTTATTTTCCACCATATTGCCGTCTTTTGGCAATGTGAGGGCCCGGAAACCTGG
CCCTGTCTTCTTGACGAGCATTCCTAGGGGTCTTTCCCCTCTCGCCAAAGGAATGCAAGGTCTGTTGAAT
GTCGTGAAGGAAGCAGTTCCTCTGGAAGCTTCTTGAAGACAAACAACGTCTGTAGCGACCCTTTGCAGGC
AGCGGAACCCCCCACCTGGCGACAGGTGCCTCTGCGGCCAAAAGCCACGTGTATAAGATACACCTGCAAA
GGCGGCACAACCCCAGTGCCACGTTGTGAGTTGGATAGTTGTGGAAAGAGTCAAATGGCTCTCCTCAAGC
GTATTCAACAAGGGGCTGAAGGATGCCCAGAAGGTACCCCATTGTATGGGATCTGATCTGGGGCCTCGGT
GCACATGCTTTACATGTGTTTAGTCGAGGTTAAAAAAACGTCTAGGCCCCCCGAACCACGGGGACGTGGT
TTTCCTTTGAAAAACACGATGATAATATGGCCACAACCATGACCGAGTACAAGCCCACGGTGCGCCTCGC
CACCCGCGACGACGTCCCCAGGGCCGTACGCACCCTCGCCGCCGCGTTCGCCGACTACCCCGCCACGCGC
CACACCGTCGATCCGGACCGCCACATCGAGCGGGTCACCGAGCTGCAAGAACTCTTCCTCACGCGCGTCG
GGCTCGACATCGGCAAGGTGTGGGTCGCGGACGACGGCGCCGCGGTGGCGGTCTGGACCACGCCGGAGAG
CGTCGAAGCGGGGGCGGTGTTCGCCGAGATCGGCCCGCGCATGGCCGAGTTGAGCGGTTCCCGGCTGGCC
GCGCAGCAACAGATGGAAGGCCTCCTGGCGCCGCACCGGCCCAAGGAGCCCGCGTGGTTCCTGGCCACCG
TCGGCGTCTCGCCCGACCACCAGGGCAAGGGTCTGGGCAGCGCCGTCGTGCTCCCCGGAGTGGAGGCGGC
CGAGCGCGCCGGGGTGCCCGCCTTCCTGGAGACCTCCGCGCCCCGCAACCTCCCCTTCTACGAGCGGCTC
GGCTTCACCGTCACCGCCGACGTCGAGGTGCCCGAAGGACCGCGCACCTGGTGCATGACCCGCAAGCCCG
GTGCCTGATGCATCGATGGATCCTAATCAACCTCTGGATTACAAAATTTGTGAAAGATTGACTGGTATTC
TTAACTATGTTGCTCCTTTTACGCTATGTGGATACGCTGCTTTAATGCCTTTGTATCATGCTATTGCTTC
CCGTATGGCTTTCATTTTCTCCTCCTTGTATAAATCCTGGTTGCTGTCTCTTTATGAGGAGTTGTGGCCC
GTTGTCAGGCAACGTGGCGTGGTGTGCACTGTGTTTGCTGACGCAACCCCCACTGGTTGGGGCATTGCCA
CCACCTGTCAGCTCCTTTCCGGGACTTTCGCTTTCCCCCTCCCTATTGCCACGGCGGAACTCATCGCCGC
CTGCCTTGCCCGCTGCTGGACAGGGGCTCGGCTGTTGGGCACTGACAATTCCGTGGTGTTGTCGGGGAAA
TCATCGTCCTTTCCTTGGCTGCTCGCCTGTGTTGCCACCTGGATTCTGCGCGGGACGTCCTTCTGCTACG
TCCCTTCGGCCCTCAATCCAGCGGACCTTCCTTCCCGCGGCCTGCTGCCGGCTCTGCGGCCTCTTCCGCG
TCTTCGCCTTCGCCCTCAGACGAGTCGGATCTCCCTTTGGGCCGCCTCCCCGCCTGAGATCCTTTAAGAC
CAATGACTTACAAGGCAGCTGTAGATCTTAGCCACTTTTTAAAAGAAAAGGGGGGACTGGAAGGGCTAAT
TCACTCCCAACGAAGACAAGATCTGCTTTTTGCTTGTACTGGGTCTCTCTGGTTAGACCAGATCTGAGCC
TGGGAGCTCTCTGGCTAACTAGGGAACCCACTGCTTAAGCCTCAATAAAGCTTGCCTTGAGTGCTTCAAG
TAGTGTGTGCCCGTCTGTTGTGTGACTCTGGTAACTAGAGATCCCTCAGACCCTTTTAGTCAGTGTGGAA
AATCTCTAGCAGTAGTAGTTCATGTCATCTTATTATTCAGTATTTATAACTTGCAAAGAAATGAATATCA
GAGAGTGAGAGGCCCGGGTTAATTAAGGAAAGGGCTAGATCATTCTTGAAGACGAAAGGGCCTCGTGATA
CGCCTATTTTTATAGGTTAATGTCATGATAATAATGGTTTCTTAGACGTCAGGTGGCACTTTTCGGGGAA
ATGTGCGCGGAACCCCTATTTGTTTATTTTTCTAAATACATTCAAATATGTATCCGCTCATGAGACAATA
ACCCTGATAAATGCTTCAATAATATTGAAAAAGGAAGAGTATGAGTATTCAACATTTCCGTGTCGCCCTT
ATTCCCTTTTTTGCGGCATTTTGCCTTCCTGTTTTTGCTCACCCAGAAACGCTGGTGAAAGTAAAAGATG
CTGAAGATCAGTTGGGTGCACGAGTGGGTTACATCGAACTGGATCTCAACAGCGGTAAGATCCTTGAGAG
TTTTCGCCCCGAAGAACGTTTTCCAATGATGAGCACTTTTAAAGTTCTGCTATGTGGCGCGGTATTATCC
CGTGTTGACGCCGGGCAAGAGCAACTCGGTCGCCGCATACACTATTCTCAGAATGACTTGGTTGAGTACT
CACCAGTCACAGAAAAGCATCTTACGGATGGCATGACAGTAAGAGAATTATGCAGTGCTGCCATAACCAT
GAGTGATAACACTGCGGCCAACTTACTTCTGACAACGATCGGAGGACCGAAGGAGCTAACCGCTTTTTTG
CACAACATGGGGGATCATGTAACTCGCCTTGATCGTTGGGAACCGGAGCTGAATGAAGCCATACCAAACG
ACGAGCGTGACACCACGATGCCTGTAGCAATGGCAACAACGTTGCGCAAACTATTAACTGGCGAACTACT
TACTCTAGCTTCCCGGCAACAATTAATAGACTGGATGGAGGCGGATAAAGTTGCAGGACCACTTCTGCGC
TCGGCCCTTCCGGCTGGCTGGTTTATTGCTGATAAATCTGGAGCCGGTGAGCGTGGGTCTCGCGGTATCA
TTGCAGCACTGGGGCCAGATGGTAAGCCCTCCCGTATCGTAGTTATCTACACGACGGGGAGTCAGGCAAC
TATGGATGAACGAAATAGACAGATCGCTGAGATAGGTGCCTCACTGATTAAGCATTGGTAACTGTCAGAC
CAAGTTTACTCATATATACTTTAGATTGATTTAAAACTTCATTTTTAATTTAAAAGGATCTAGGTGAAGA
TCCTTTTTGATAATCTCATGACCAAAATCCCTTAACGTGAGTTTTCGTTCCACTGAGCGTCAGACCCCGT
AGAAAAGATCAAAGGATCTTCTTGAGATCCTTTTTTTCTGCGCGTAATCTGCTGCTTGCAAACAAAAAAA
CCACCGCTACCAGCGGTGGTTTGTTTGCCGGATCAAGAGCTACCAACTCTTTTTCCGAAGGTAACTGGCT
TCAGCAGAGCGCAGATACCAAATACTGTTCTTCTAGTGTAGCCGTAGTTAGGCCACCACTTCAAGAACTC
TGTAGCACCGCCTACATACCTCGCTCTGCTAATCCTGTTACCAGTGGCTGCTGCCAGTGGCGATAAGTCG
TGTCTTACCGGGTTGGACTCAAGACGATAGTTACCGGATAAGGCGCAGCGGTCGGGCTGAACGGGGGGTT
CGTGCACACAGCCCAGCTTGGAGCGAACGACCTACACCGAACTGAGATACCTACAGCGTGAGCTATGAGA
AAGCGCCACGCTTCCCGAAGGGAGAAAGGCGGACAGGTATCCGGTAAGCGGCAGGGTCGGAACAGGAGAG
CGCACGAGGGAGCTTCCAGGGGGAAACGCCTGGTATCTTTATAGTCCTGTCGGGTTTCGCCACCTCTGAC
TTGAGCGTCGATTTTTGTGATGCTCGTCAGGGGGGCGGAGCCTATGGAAAAACGCCAGCAACGCGGCCTT
TTTACGGTTCCTGGCCTTTTGCTGGCCTTTTGCTCACATGTTCTTTCCTGCGTTATCCCCTGATTCTGTG
GATAACCGTATTACCGCCTTTGAGTGAGCTGATACCGCTCGCCGCAGCCGAACGACCGAGCGCAGCGAGT
CAGTGAGCGAGGAAGCGGAAGAGCGCCCAATACGCAAACCGCCTCTCCCCGCGCGTTGGCCGATTCATTA
ATGCAGCAAGCTCATGGCTGACTAATTTTTTTTATTTATGCAGAGGCCGAGGCCGCCTCGGCCTCTGAGC
TATTCCAGAAGTAGTGAGGAGGCTTTTTTGGAGGCCTAGGCTTTTGCAAAAAGCTCCCCGTGGCACGACA
GGTTTCCCGACTGGAAAGCGGGCAGTGAGCGCAACGCAATTAATGTGAGTTAGCTCACTCATTAGGCACC
CCAGGCTTTACACTTTATGCTTCCGGCTCGTATGTTGTGTGGAATTGTGAGCGGATAACAATTTCACACA
GGAAACAGCTATGACATGATTACGAATTTCACAAATAAAGCATTTTTTTCACTGCATTCTAGTTGTGGTT
TGTCCAAACTCATCAATGTATCTTATCATGTCTGGATCAACTGGATAACTCAAGCTAACCAAAATCATCC
CAAACTTCCCACCCCATACCCTATTACCACTGCCAATTACCTGTGGTTTCATTTACTCTAAACCTGTGAT
TCCTCTGAATTATTTTCATTTTAAAGAAATTGTATTTGTTAAATATGTACTACAAACTTAGTAGTTGGAA
GGGCTAATTCACTCCCAAAGAAGACAAGATATCCTTGATCTGTGGATCTACCACACACAAGGCTACTTCC
CTGATTAGCAGAACTACACACCAGGGCCAGGGGTCAGATATCCACTGACCTTTGGATGGTGCTACAAGCT
AGTACCAGTTGAGCCAGATAAGGTAGAAGAGGCCAATAAAGGAGAGAACACCAGCTTGTTACACCCTGTG
AGCCTGCATGGGATGGATGACCCGGAGAGAGAAGTGTTAGAGTGGAGGTTTGACAGCCGCCTAGCATTTC
ATCACGTGGCCCGAGAGCTGCATCCGGAGTACTTCAAGAACTGCTGATATCGAGCTTGCTACAAGGGACT
TTCCGCTGGGGACTTTCCAGGGAGGCGTGGCCTGGGCGGGACTGGGGAGTGGCGAGCCCTCAGATCCTGC
ATATAAGCAGCTGCTTTTTGCCTGTACTGGGTCTCTCTGGTTAGACCAGATCTGAGCCTGGGAGCTCTCT
GGCTAACTAGGGAACCCACTGCTTAAGCCTCAATAAAGCTTGCCTTGAGTGCTTCAAGTAGTGTGTGCCC
GTCTGTTGTGTGACTCTGGTAACTAGAGATCCCTCAGACCCTTTTAGTCAGTGTGGAAAATCTCTAGCAG
TGGCGCCCGAACAGGGACTTGAAAGCGAAAGGGAAACCAGAGGAGCTCTCTCGACGCAGGACTCGGCTTG
CTGAAGCGCGCACGGCAAGAGGCGAGGGGCGGCGACTGGTGAGTACGCCAAAAATTTTGACTAGCGGAGG
CTAGAAGGAGAGAGATGGGTGCGAGAGCGTCAGTATTAAGCGGGGGAGAATTAGATCGCGATGGGAAAAA
ATTCGGTTAAGGCCAGGGGGAAAGAAAAAATATAAATTAAAACATATAGTATGGGCAAGCAGGGAGCTAG
AACGATTCGCAGTTAATCCTGGCCTGTTAGAAACATCAGAAGGCTGTAGACAAATACTGGGACAGCTACA
ACCATCCCTTCAGACAGGATCAGAAGAACTTAGATCATTATATAATACAGTAGCAACCCTCTATTGTGTG
CATCAAAGGATAGAGATAAAAGACACCAAGGAAGCTTTAGACAAGATAGAGGAAGAGCAAAACAAAAGTA
AGACCACCGCACAGCAAGCGGCCGGCCGCTGATCTTCAGACCTGGAGGAGGAGATATGAGGGACAATTGG
AGAAGTGAATTATATAAATATAAAGTAGTAAAAATTGAACCATTAGGAGTAGCACCCACCAAGGCAAAGA
GAAGAGTGGTGCAGAGAGAAAAAAGAGCAGTGGGAATAGGAGCTTTGTTCCTTGGGTTCTTGGGAGCAGC
AGGAAGCACTATGGGCGCAGCGTCAATGACGCTGACGGTACAGGCCAGACAATTATTGTCTGGTATAGTG
CAGCAGCAGAACAATTTGCTGAGGGCTATTGAGGCGCAACAGCATCTGTTGCAACTCACAGTCTGGGGCA
TCAAGCAGCTCCAGGCAAGAATCCTGGCTGTGGAAAGATACCTAAAGGATCAACAGCTCCTGGGGATTTG
GGGTTGCTCTGGAAAACTCATTTGCACCACTGCTGTGCCTTGGAATGCTAGTTGGAGTAATAAATCTCTG
GAACAGATTTGGAATCACACGACCTGGATGGAGTGGGACAGAGAAATTAACAATTACACAAGCTTAATAC
ACTCCTTAATTGAAGAATCGCAAAACCAGCAAGAAAAGAATGAACAAGAATTATTGGAATTAGATAAATG
GGCAAGTTTGTGGAATTGGTTTAACATAACAAATTGGCTGTGGTATATAAAATTATTCATAATGATAGTA
GGAGGCTTGGTAGGTTTAAGAATAGTTTTTGCTGTACTTTCTATAGTGAATAGAGTTAGGCAGGGATATT
CACCATTATCGTTTCAGACCCACCTCCCAACCCCGAGGGGACCCGACAGGCCCGAAGGAATAGAAGAAGA
AGGTGGAGAGAGAGACAGAGACAGATCCATTCGATTAGTGAACGGATCTCGACGGTATCGCCGAATTAAT
TCACAAATGGCAGTATTCATCCACAATTTTAAAAGAAAAGGGGGGATTGGGGGGTACAGTGCAGGGAAAA
GAATAGTAGACATAATAGCAACAGACATACAAACTAAAGAATTACAAAAACAAATTACAAAAATTCAAAA
TTTTCGGGTTTATTACAGGGACAGCAGAGATCCAGTTTGGACTAGTGGAGTTCCGCGTTACATAACTTAC
GGTAAATGGCCCGCCTGGCTGACCGCCCAACGACCCCCGCCCATTGACGTCAATAATGACGTATGTTCCC
ATAGTAACGCCAATAGGGACTTTCCATTGACGTCAATGGGTGGAGTATTTACGGTAAACTGCCCACTTGG
CAGTACATCAAGTGTATCATATGCCAAGTACGCCCCCTATTGACGTCAATGACGGTAAATGGCCCGCCTG
GCATTATGCCCAGTACATGACCTTATGGGACTTTCCTACTTGGCAGTACATCTACGTATTAGTCATCGCT
ATTACCATGGTGATGCGGTTTTGGCAGTACATCAATGGGCGTGGATAGCGGTTTGACTCACGGGGATTTC
CAAGTCTCCACCCCA
